Addgene plasmid #170700: tetO-SMAD6
Purpose: doxycycline-inducible overexpression of SMAD6
Depositing lab: Paul Burridge. Depositing organization: Northwestern University. Publication: A novel transcription factor combination for direct reprogramming to a spontaneously contracting human cardiomyocyte-like state. Romero-Tejeda M, Fonoudi H, Weddle CJ, DeKeyser JM, Lenny B, Fetterman KA, Magdy T, Sapkota Y, Epting C, Burridge PW. J Mol Cell Cardiol. 2023 Jul 6:S0022-2828(23)00106-2. doi: 10.1016/j.yjmcc.2023.06.005. PubMed 37421991.
Backbone
  Vector backbone: FU-tetO-Gateway
  Backbone manufacturer: addgene plasmid #43914
  Backbone size w/o insert (bp): 8600
  Total vector size (bp): 10098
  Modifications to backbone: SMAD6 ORF added to plasmid using Gateway cloning
  Vector type: Mammalian Expression, Lentiviral ; Doxycycline Inducible
Growth in bacteria
  Bacterial resistance: Ampicillin, 100 μg/mL
  Growth temperature: 30°C
  Growth strain: NEB Stable
  Copy number: Low Copy
Gene/Insert
  Gene/Insert name: SMAD6
  Species: H. sapiens (human)
  Insert size (bp): 1488
  GenBank ID: NM_005585.5
  Entrez Gene: SMAD6 (a.k.a. AOVD2, HsT17432, MADH6, MADH7)
  Promoter: TRE promoter, Tet-ON
  Cloning method: Gateway Cloning
  Sequencing primers: 5′ LNCX; T7
Resource information
  A portion of this plasmid was derived from a plasmid made by: SMAD6 cDNA was obtained from CS2 Smad6 (Addgene # 14960)
Terms and licenses: Academic/Nonprofit Terms; Industry Terms: Not Available to Industry
Depositor comments: This plasmid was generated using Gateway cloning. attB sites were added to SMAD6 via PCR reaction using CS2 Smad6 as a template. Resulting fragements were recombined with pDONR221 to generate an entry clone. LR reaction was performed using the destination vector FU-tetO-Gateway (Addgene Plasmid #19778).
How to cite: tetO-SMAD6 was a gift from Paul Burridge (Addgene plasmid # 170700 ; http://n2t.net/addgene:170700 ; RRID:Addgene_170700)
