[The description below was written by a language model from this plasmid's Addgene catalogue record and pLannotate feature annotations shown in this document.]
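Description:
tetO-SMAD6 is a lentiviral transfer plasmid for doxycycline-inducible overexpression of human SMAD6 in mammalian cells, made by Gateway LR recombination of a SMAD6 entry clone into the FU-tetO-Gateway destination vector. The roughly 10.1 kb plasmid is propagated in E. coli through a ColE1/pUC-type origin with ampicillin selection (AmpR). The record lists it as low copy and grown in a recombination-deficient strain, which is typical for constructs carrying repeated LTRs. An f1 origin is also present. Outside the viral genome sits an SV40/EM7-driven bleomycin/Zeocin resistance cassette, so this marker would not be packaged into virus.

The viral portion has a hybrid CMV enhancer/promoter fused to a truncated HIV-1 5' LTR, which drives genomic RNA production in packaging cells. This is followed by the Ψ packaging signal with a gag fragment, the RRE for Rev-dependent export, and the cPPT/CTS. The expression cassette consists of a tetracycline response element with seven tetO copies joined to a minimal CMV promoter, so transcription needs a separately supplied reverse tetracycline transactivator plus doxycycline (Tet-On). The 1,488 bp SMAD6 ORF is flanked by attB1 and attB2. A V5 tag is annotated downstream of attB2, but the record does not state whether it is fused in frame to SMAD6. A WPRE enhances transcript expression, and the cassette ends with a truncated 3' LTR and bGH polyadenylation signal.

SMAD6 is an inhibitory Smad that dampens TGF-β/BMP signalling. The associated publication concerns transcription factor combinations for direct reprogramming of human cells to a cardiomyocyte-like state.
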