Features (pLannotate 1.2.2; 36 found; start..end, strand, type, name):
     33..85      -  misc_feature   bom (fragment): basis of mobility region from pBR322
    240..619     +  enhancer       CMV enhancer: human cytomegalovirus immediate early enhancer
    620..819     +  promoter       CMV promoter: human cytomegalovirus (CMV) immediate early promoter
    837..1017    +  LTR            5' LTR (truncated): truncated 5' long terminal repeat (LTR) from HIV-1
   1064..1189    +  misc_feature   HIV-1 Ψ: packaging signal of human immunodeficiency virus type 1
   1173..1536    +  CDS            HIV-1 gag (fragment): gag protein from human immunodeficiency virus 1; gag
   1682..1915    +  misc_feature   RRE: The Rev response element (RRE) of HIV-1 allows for Rev-dependent mRNA export from the nucleus to the cytoplasm.
   2292..2392    +  CDS            Rev (fragment): human immunodeficiency virus 1 (HIV-1) Rev protein; rev; enhances nuclear export of unspliced and incompletely spliced viral mRNAs
   2442..2559    +  misc_feature   cPPT/CTS: central polypurine tract and central termination sequence of HIV-1
   2612..2882    +  protein_bind   tetracycline response element: contains seven copies of the tetracycline operator tetO tetracycline repressor TetR
   2893..2910    +  misc_feature   MCS (fragment): pUC18/19 multiple cloning site
   2915..2953    +  promoter       minimal CMV promoter: human cytomegalovirus (CMV) immediate early promoter
   3053..3071    +  promoter       T7 promoter: promoter for bacteriophage T7 RNA polymerase
   3103..3127    +  protein_bind   attB1: mutant version of attB; recombination site for the Gateway® BP reaction BP Clonase™
   3133..4620    +  CDS            SMAD6: SMAD6_HUMAN - Also known as MADH6. Experimental evidence at protein level: Swiss-Prot protein existence level 1. Transforming growth factor-beta superfamily receptors signaling occurs through the Smad family of intracellular mediators. SMAD6 is an inhibitory Smad (i-Smad) that negatively regulates signaling downstream of type I transforming growth factor-beta (PubMed:9436979, PubMed:16951688, PubMed:22275001, PubMed:9759503, PubMed:10647776, PubMed:10708948, PubMed:10708949, PubMed:30848080). Acts as a mediator of TGF-beta and BMP anti-inflammatory activities. Suppresses IL1R-TLR signaling thr
   4625..4649    -  protein_bind   attB2: mutant version of attB; recombination site for the Gateway® BP reaction BP Clonase™
   4675..4716    +  CDS            V5 tag: epitope tag from simian virus 5
   4770..4793    +  misc_feature   MCS (fragment): pBluescript multiple cloning site
   4793..5381    +  misc_feature   WPRE: woodchuck hepatitis virus posttranscriptional regulatory element
   5318..5899    +  CDS            nef (fragment): NEF_HV1H2 - Experimental evidence at protein level: Swiss-Prot protein existence level 1. Extracellular Nef protein targets CD4(+) T-lymphocytes for apoptosis by interacting with CXCR4 surface receptors. From Human immunodeficiency virus type 1 group M subtype B (isolate HXB2) (HIV-1).
   5906..6086    +  LTR            5' LTR (truncated): truncated 5' long terminal repeat (LTR) from HIV-1
   6118..6342    +  polyA_signal   bGH poly(A) signal: bovine growth hormone polyadenylation signal
   6346..6367    +  promoter       SV40 promoter (fragment): SV40 enhancer and early promoter
   6388..6816    +  rep_origin     f1 ori (sequence partly withheld): f1 bacteriophage origin of replication; arrow indicates direction of (+) strand synthesis
   6830..7159    +  promoter       SV40 promoter: SV40 enhancer and early promoter
   7207..7254    +  promoter       EM7 promoter: synthetic bacterial promoter&nbsp
   7273..7647    +  CDS            BleoR: antibiotic-binding protein; Sh ble from Streptoalloteichus hindustanus; confers resistance to bleomycin, phleomycin, and Zeocin™
   7657..7782    +  CDS            ble (fragment): BLE_KLEPN - Experimental evidence at protein level: Swiss-Prot protein existence level 1. Binding protein with a strong affinity to the bleomycin family of antibiotics. Binds to CL990; an antimitotic-antibiotic compound. From Klebsiella pneumoniae.
   7777..7898    +  polyA_signal   SV40 poly(A) signal: SV40 polyadenylation signal
   7971..7987    -  protein_bind   lac operator: The lac repressor binds to the lac operator to inhibit transcription in E. coli. This inhibition can be relieved by adding lactose or isopropyl-β-D-thiogalactopyranoside (IPTG). lac repressor encoded by lacI
   7995..8025    -  promoter       lac promoter: promoter for the E. coli lac operon
   8040..8061    -  protein_bind   CAP binding site: CAP binding activates transcription in the presence of cAMP. E. coli catabolite activator protein
   8074..8166    -  CDS            lacI (fragment): lac repressor; lacI; The lac repressor binds to the lac operator to inhibit transcription in E. coli. This inhibition can be relieved by adding lactose or isopropyl-β-D-thiogalactopyranoside (IPTG).
   8349..8937    -  rep_origin     ori: high-copy-number ColE1/pMB1/pBR322/pUC origin of replication
   9108..9968    -  CDS            AmpR: β-lactamase; bla; confers resistance to ampicillin, carbenicillin, and related antibiotics
   9969..10073   -  promoter       AmpR promoter: bla
>Addgene plasmid #170700 | tetO-SMAD6 | addgene full sequence | sequence record 347567 | Addgene NGS Result
ACGTCGACGGATCGGGAGATCTCCCGATCCCCTATGGTGCACTCTCAGTACAATCTGCTCTGATGCCGCA
TAGTTAAGCCAGTATCTGCTCCCTGCTTGTGTGTTGGAGGTCGCTGAGTAGTGCGCGAGCAAAATTTAAG
CTACAACAAGGCAAGGCTTGACCGACAATTGCATGAAGAATCTGCTTAGGGTTAGGCGTTTTGCGCTGCT
TCGCGATGTACGGGCCAGATATACGCGTTGACATTGATTATTGACTAGTTATTAATAGTAATCAATTACG
GGGTCATTAGTTCATAGCCCATATATGGAGTTCCGCGTTACATAACTTACGGTAAATGGCCCGCCTGGCT
GACCGCCCAACGACCCCCGCCCATTGACGTCAATAATGACGTATGTTCCCATAGTAACGCCAATAGGGAC
TTTCCATTGACGTCAATGGGTGGAGTATTTACGGTAAACTGCCCACTTGGCAGTACATCAAGTGTATCAT
ATGCCAAGTACGCCCCCTATTGACGTCAATGACGGTAAATGGCCCGCCTGGCATTATGCCCAGTACATGA
CCTTATGGGACTTTCCTACTTGGCAGTACATCTACGTATTAGTCATCGCTATTACCATGGTGATGCGGTT
TTGGCAGTACATCAATGGGCGTGGATAGCGGTTTGACTCACGGGGATTTCCAAGTCTCCACCCCATTGAC
GTCAATGGGAGTTTGTTTTGGCACCAAAATCAACGGGACTTTCCAAAATGTCGTAACAACTCCGCCCCAT
TGACGCAAATGGGCGGTAGGCGTGTACGGTGGGAGGTCTATATAAGCAGCGCGTTTTGCCTGTACTGGGT
CTCTCTGGTTAGACCAGATCTGAGCCTGGGAGCTCTCTGGCTAACTAGGGAACCCACTGCTTAAGCCTCA
ATAAAGCTTGCCTTGAGTGCTTCAAGTAGTGTGTGCCCGTCTGTTGTGTGACTCTGGTAACTAGAGATCC
CTCAGACCCTTTTAGTCAGTGTGGAAAATCTCTAGCAGTGGCGCCCGAACAGGGACTTGAAAGCGAAAGG
GAAACCAGAGGAGCTCTCTCGACGCAGGACTCGGCTTGCTGAAGCGCGCACGGCAAGAGGCGAGGGGCGG
CGACTGGTGAGTACGCCAAAAATTTTGACTAGCGGAGGCTAGAAGGAGAGAGATGGGTGCGAGAGCGTCA
GTATTAAGCGGGGGAGAATTAGATCGCGATGGGAAAAAATTCGGTTAAGGCCAGGGGGAAAGAAAAAATA
TAAATTAAAACATATAGTATGGGCAAGCAGGGAGCTAGAACGATTCGCAGTTAATCCTGGCCTGTTAGAA
ACATCAGAAGGCTGTAGACAAATACTGGGACAGCTACAACCATCCCTTCAGACAGGATCAGAAGAACTTA
GATCATTATATAATACAGTAGCAACCCTCTATTGTGTGCATCAAAGGATAGAGATAAAAGACACCAAGGA
AGCTTTAGACAAGATAGAGGAAGAGCAAAACAAAAGTAAGACCACCGCACAGCAAGCGGCCGCTGATCTT
CAGACCTGGAGGAGGAGATATGAGGGACAATTGGAGAAGTGAATTATATAAATATAAAGTAGTAAAAATT
GAACCATTAGGAGTAGCACCCACCAAGGCAAAGAGAAGAGTGGTGCAGAGAGAAAAAAGAGCAGTGGGAA
TAGGAGCTTTGTTCCTTGGGTTCTTGGGAGCAGCAGGAAGCACTATGGGCGCAGCGTCAATGACGCTGAC
GGTACAGGCCAGACAATTATTGTCTGGTATAGTGCAGCAGCAGAACAATTTGCTGAGGGCTATTGAGGCG
CAACAGCATCTGTTGCAACTCACAGTCTGGGGCATCAAGCAGCTCCAGGCAAGAATCCTGGCTGTGGAAA
GATACCTAAAGGATCAACAGCTCCTGGGGATTTGGGGTTGCTCTGGAAAACTCATTTGCACCACTGCTGT
GCCTTGGAATGCTAGTTGGAGTAATAAATCTCTGGAACAGATTTGGAATCACACGACCTGGATGGAGTGG
GACAGAGAAATTAACAATTACACAAGCTTAATACACTCCTTAATTGAAGAATCGCAAAACCAGCAAGAAA
AGAATGAACAAGAATTATTGGAATTAGATAAATGGGCAAGTTTGTGGAATTGGTTTAACATAACAAATTG
GCTGTGGTATATAAAATTATTCATAATGATAGTAGGAGGCTTGGTAGGTTTAAGAATAGTTTTTGCTGTA
CTTTCTATAGTGAATAGAGTTAGGCAGGGATATTCACCATTATCGTTTCAGACCCACCTCCCAACCCCGA
GGGGACCCGACAGGCCCGAAGGAATAGAAGAAGAAGGTGGAGAGAGAGACAGAGACAGATCCATTCGATT
AGTGAACGGATCGGCACTGCGTGCGCCAATTCTGCAGACAAATGGCAGTATTCATCCACAATTTTAAAAG
AAAAGGGGGGATTGGGGGGTACAGTGCAGGGGAAAGAATAGTAGACATAATAGCAACAGACATACAAACT
AAAGAATTACAAAAACAAATTACAAAAATTCAAAATTTTCGGGTTTATTACAGGGACAGCAGAGATCCAG
TTTGGTTATCGAGTTTACCACTCCCTATCAGTGATAGAGAAAAGTGAAAGTCGAGTTTACCACTCCCTAT
CAGTGATAGAGAAAAGTGAAAGTCGAGTTTACCACTCCCTATCAGTGATAGAGAAAAGTGAAAGTCGAGT
TTACCACTCCCTATCAGTGATAGAGAAAAGTGAAAGTCGAGTTTACCACTCCCTATCAGTGATAGAGAAA
AGTGAAAGTCGAGTTTACCACTCCCTATCAGTGATAGAGAAAAGTGAAAGTCGAGTTTACCACTCCCTAT
CAGTGATAGAGAAAAGTGAAAGTCGAGCTCGGTACCCGGGTCGAGGTAGGCGTGTACGGTGGGAGGCCTA
TATAAGCAGAGCTCGTTTAGTGAACCGTCAGATCGCCTGGAGACGCCATCCACGCTGTTTTGACCTCCAT
AGAAGACACCGGGACCGATCCAGCCTCCGCGGCCCCGAATTGTAATACGACTCACTATAGGGAGACCCAA
GCTGGCTAGGTAAGCTTGATCAACAAGTTTGTACAAAAAAGCAGGCTTCACCATGTTCAGGTCCAAACGC
TCGGGGCTGGTGCGGCGACTTTGGCGAAGTCGTGTGGTCCCCGACCGGGAGGAAGGCGGCAGCGGCGGCG
GCGGTGGCGGCGACGAGGATGGGAGCTTGGGCAGCCGAGCTGAGCCGGCCCCGCGGGCAAGAGAGGGCGG
AGGCTGCGGCCGCTCCGAAGTCCGCCCGGTAGCCCCGCGGCGGCCCCGGGACGCAGTGGGACAGCGAGGC
GCCCAGGGCGCGGGGAGGCGCCGGCGCGCAGGGGGCCCCCCGAGGCCCATGTCGGAGCCAGGGGCCGGCG
CTGGGAGCTCCCTGCTGGACGTGGCGGAGCCGGGAGGCCCGGGCTGGCTGCCCGAGAGTGACTGCGAGAC
GGTGACCTGCTGTCTCTTTTCGGAGCGGGACGCCGCCGGCGCGCCCCGGGACGCCAGCGACCCCCTGGCC
GGGGCGGCCCTGGAGCCGGCGGGCGGCGGGCGGAGTCGCGAAGCGCGCTCGCGGCTGCTGCTGCTGGAGC
AGGAACTCAAAACCGTCACGTACTCGCTGCTGAAGCGGCTCAAGGAGCGCTCGCTGGACACGCTGCTGGA
GGCGGTGGAGTCCCGCGGCGGCGTGCCGGGCGGCTGCGTGCTGGTGCCGCGCGCCGACCTCCGCCTGGGC
GGCCAGCCCGCGCCGCCGCAGCTGCTGCTCGGCCGCCTCTTTCGCTGGCCCGACCTGCAGCACGCCGTGG
AGCTGAAGCCCCTGTGCGGCTGCCACAGCTTCGCCGCCGCCGCCGACGGCCCTACCGTGTGCTGCAACCC
CTACCACTTCAGCCGGCTCTGCGGGCCCGAATCTCCGCCACCTCCCTACTCTCGGCTGTCTCCTCGCGAC
GAGTACAAGCCACTGGATCTGTCCGATTCCACATTGTCTTACACTGAAACGGAGGCTACCAACTCCCTCA
TCACTGCTCCGGGTGAATTCTCAGACGCCAGCATGTCTCCGGACGCCACCAAGCCGAGCCACTGGTGCAG
CGTGGCGTACTGGGAGCACCGGACGCGCGTGGGCCGCCTCTATGCGGTGTACGACCAGGCCGTCAGCATC
TTCTACGACCTACCTCAGGGCAGCGGCTTCTGCCTGGGCCAGCTCAACCTGGAGCAGCGCAGCGAGTCGG
TGCGGCGAACGCGCAGCAAGATCGGCTTCGGCATCCTGCTCAGCAAGGAGCCCGACGGCGTGTGGGCCTA
CAACCGCGGCGAGCACCCCATCTTCGTCAACTCCCCGACGCTGGACGCGCCCGGCGGCCGCGCCCTGGTC
GTGCGCAAGGTGCCCCCCGGCTACTCCATCAAGGTGTTCGACTTCGAGCGCTCGGGCCTGCAGCACGCGC
CCGAGCCCGACGCCGCCGACGGCCCCTACGACCCCAACAGCGTCCGCATCAGCTTCGCCAAGGGCTGGGG
GCCCTGCTACTCCCGGCAGTTCATCACCTCCTGCCCCTGCTGGCTGGAGATCCTCCTCAACAACCCCAGA
TAGAACCCAGCTTTCTTGTACAAAGTGGTTGATCTAGAGGGCCCGCGGTTCGAAGGTAAGCCTATCCCTA
ACCCTCTCCTCGGTCTCGATTCTACGCGTACCGGTCATCATCACCATCACCATTGAGTTTAAACCCGCTG
ATCAGCCTCAATTCGATATCAAGCTTATCGATAATCAACCTCTGGATTACAAAATTTGTGAAAGATTGAC
TGGTATTCTTAACTATGTTGCTCCTTTTACGCTATGTGGATACGCTGCTTTAATGCCTTTGTATCATGCT
ATTGCTTCCCGTATGGCTTTCATTTTCTCCTCCTTGTATAAATCCTGGTTGCTGTCTCTTTATGAGGAGT
TGTGGCCCGTTGTCAGGCAACGTGGCGTGGTGTGCACTGTGTTTGCTGACGCAACCCCCACTGGTTGGGG
CATTGCCACCACCTGTCAGCTCCTTTCCGGGACTTTCGCTTTCCCCCTCCCTATTGCCACGGCGGAACTC
ATCGCCGCCTGCCTTGCCCGCTGCTGGACAGGGGCTCGGCTGTTGGGCACTGACAATTCCGTGGTGTTGT
CGGGGAAATCATCGTCCTTTCCTTGGCTGCTCGCCTGTGTTGCCACCTGGATTCTGCGCGGGACGTCCTT
CTGCTACGTCCCTTCGGCCCTCAATCCAGCGGACCTTCCTTCCCGCGGCCTGCTGCCGGCTCTGCGGCCT
CTTCCGCGTCTTCGCCTTCGCCCTCAGACGAGTCGGATCTCCCTTTGGGCCGCCTCCCCGCATCGATACC
GTCGACCTCGAGACCTAGAAAAACATGGAGCAATCACAAGTAGCAATACAGCAGCTACCAATGCTGATTG
TGCCTGGCTAGAAGCACAAGAGGAGGAGGAGGTGGGTTTTCCAGTCACACCTCAGGTACCTTTAAGACCA
ATGACTTACAAGGCAGCTGTAGATCTTAGCCACTTTTTAAAAGAAAAGGGGGGACTGGAAGGGCTAATTC
ACTCCCAACGAAGACAAGATATCCTTGATCTGTGGATCTACCACACACAAGGCTACTTCCCTGATTGGCA
GAACTACACACCAGGGCCAGGGATCAGATATCCACTGACCTTTGGATGGTGCTACAAGCTAGTACCAGTT
GAGCAAGAGAAGGTAGAAGAAGCCAATGAAGGAGAGAACACCCGCTTGTTACACCCTGTGAGCCTGCATG
GGATGGATGACCCGGAGAGAGAAGTATTAGAGTGGAGGTTTGACAGCCGCCTAGCATTTCATCACATGGC
CCGAGAGCTGCATCCGGACTGTACTGGGTCTCTCTGGTTAGACCAGATCTGAGCCTGGGAGCTCTCTGGC
TAACTAGGGAACCCACTGCTTAAGCCTCAATAAAGCTTGCCTTGAGTGCTTCAAGTAGTGTGTGCCCGTC
TGTTGTGTGACTCTGGTAACTAGAGATCCCTCAGACCCTTTTAGTCAGTGTGGAAAATCTCTAGCAGGGC
CCGTTTAAACCCGCTGATCAGCCTCGACTGTGCCTTCTAGTTGCCAGCCATCTGTTGTTTGCCCCTCCCC
CGTGCCTTCCTTGACCCTGGAAGGTGCCACTCCCACTGTCCTTTCCTAATAAAATGAGGAAATTGCATCG
CATTGTCTGAGTAGGTGTCATTCTATTCTGGGGGGTGGGGTGGGGCAGGACAGCAAGGGGGAGGATTGGG
AAGACAATAGCAGGCATGCTGGGGATGCGGTGGGCTCTATGGCTTCTGAGGCGGAAAGAACCAGCTGGGG
CTCTAGGGGGTATCCCC
[124 nt withheld, positions 6388-6511]
C
[91 nt withheld, positions 6513-6603]
A
[49 nt withheld, positions 6605-6653]
CCTTTGACGTTGGAGTCCACGTTCTTT
[37 nt withheld, positions 6681-6717]
ACCCTATCTCGGTCTATTCTTTTGATTTATAAGGGATTTTGCCGATTTCGGCCTATTGGTTAAAAAATGA
GCTGATTTAACAAAAATTTAACGCGAATTAATTCTGTGGAATGTGTGTCAGTTAGGGTGTGGAAAGTCCC
CAGGCTCCCCAGCAGGCAGAAGTATGCAAAGCATGCATCTCAATTAGTCAGCAACCAGGTGTGGAAAGTC
CCCAGGCTCCCCAGCAGGCAGAAGTATGCAAAGCATGCATCTCAATTAGTCAGCAACCATAGTCCCGCCC
CTAACTCCGCCCATCCCGCCCCTAACTCCGCCCAGTTCCGCCCATTCTCCGCCCCATGGCTGACTAATTT
TTTTTATTTATGCAGAGGCCGAGGCCGCCTCTGCCTCTGAGCTATTCCAGAAGTAGTGAGGAGGCTTTTT
TGGAGGCCTAGGCTTTTGCAAAAAGCTCCCGGGAGCTTGTATATCCATTTTCGGATCTGATCAGCACGTG
TTGACAATTAATCATCGGCATAGTATATCGGCATAGTATAATACGACAAGGTGAGGAACTAAACCATGGC
CAAGTTGACCAGTGCCGTTCCGGTGCTCACCGCGCGCGACGTCGCCGGAGCGGTCGAGTTCTGGACCGAC
CGGCTCGGGTTCTCCCGGGACTTCGTGGAGGACGACTTCGCCGGTGTGGTCCGGGACGACGTGACCCTGT
TCATCAGCGCGGTCCAGGACCAGGTGGTGCCGGACAACACCCTGGCCTGGGTGTGGGTGCGCGGCCTGGA
CGAGCTGTACGCCGAGTGGTCGGAGGTCGTGTCCACGAACTTCCGGGACGCCTCCGGGCCGGCCATGACC
GAGATCGGCGAGCAGCCGTGGGGGCGGGAGTTCGCCCTGCGCGACCCGGCCGGCAACTGCGTGCACTTCG
TGGCCGAGGAGCAGGACTGACACGTGCTACGAGATTTCGATTCCACCGCCGCCTTCTATGAAAGGTTGGG
CTTCGGAATCGTTTTCCGGGACGCCGGCTGGATGATCCTCCAGCGCGGGGATCTCATGCTGGAGTTCTTC
GCCCACCCCAACTTGTTTATTGCAGCTTATAATGGTTACAAATAAAGCAATAGCATCACAAATTTCACAA
ATAAAGCATTTTTTTCACTGCATTCTAGTTGTGGTTTGTCCAAACTCATCAATGTATCTTATCATGTCTG
TATACCGTCGACCTCTAGCTAGAGCTTGGCGTAATCATGGTCATAGCTGTTTCCTGTGTGAAATTGTTAT
CCGCTCACAATTCCACACAACATACGAGCCGGAAGCATAAAGTGTAAAGCCTGGGGTGCCTAATGAGTGA
GCTAACTCACATTAATTGCGTTGCGCTCACTGCCCGCTTTCCAGTCGGGAAACCTGTCGTGCCAGCTGCA
TTAATGAATCGGCCAACGCGCGGGGAGAGGCGGTTTGCGTATTGGGCGCTCTTCCGCTTCCTCGCTCACT
GACTCGCTGCGCTCGGTCGTTCGGCTGCGGCGAGCGGTATCAGCTCACTCAAAGGCGGTAATACGGTTAT
CCACAGAATCAGGGGATAACGCAGGAAAGAACATGTGAGCAAAAGGCCAGCAAAAGGCCAGGAACCGTAA
AAAGGCCGCGTTGCTGGCGTTTTTCCATAGGCTCCGCCCCCCTGACGAGCATCACAAAAATCGACGCTCA
AGTCAGAGGTGGCGAAACCCGACAGGACTATAAAGATACCAGGCGTTTCCCCCTGGAAGCTCCCTCGTGC
GCTCTCCTGTTCCGACCCTGCCGCTTACCGGATACCTGTCCGCCTTTCTCCCTTCGGGAAGCGTGGCGCT
TTCTCATAGCTCACGCTGTAGGTATCTCAGTTCGGTGTAGGTCGTTCGCTCCAAGCTGGGCTGTGTGCAC
GAACCCCCCGTTCAGCCCGACCGCTGCGCCTTATCCGGTAACTATCGTCTTGAGTCCAACCCGGTAAGAC
ACGACTTATCGCCACTGGCAGCAGCCACTGGTAACAGGATTAGCAGAGCGAGGTATGTAGGCGGTGCTAC
AGAGTTCTTGAAGTGGTGGCCTAACTACGGCTACACTAGAAGAACAGTATTTGGTATCTGCGCTCTGCTG
AAGCCAGTTACCTTCGGAAAAAGAGTTGGTAGCTCTTGATCCGGCAAACAAACCACCGCTGGTAGCGGTG
GTTTTTTTGTTTGCAAGCAGCAGATTACGCGCAGAAAAAAAGGATCTCAAGAAGATCCTTTGATCTTTTC
TACGGGGTCTGACGCTCAGTGGAACGAAAACTCACGTTAAGGGATTTTGGTCATGAGATTATCAAAAAGG
ATCTTCACCTAGATCCTTTTAAATTAAAAATGAAGTTTTAAATCAATCTAAAGTATATATGAGTAAACTT
GGTCTGACAGTTACCAATGCTTAATCAGTGAGGCACCTATCTCAGCGATCTGTCTATTTCGTTCATCCAT
AGTTGCCTGACTCCCCGTCGTGTAGATAACTACGATACGGGAGGGCTTACCATCTGGCCCCAGTGCTGCA
ATGATACCGCGAGACCCACGCTCACCGGCTCCAGATTTATCAGCAATAAACCAGCCAGCCGGAAGGGCCG
AGCGCAGAAGTGGTCCTGCAACTTTATCCGCCTCCATCCAGTCTATTAATTGTTGCCGGGAAGCTAGAGT
AAGTAGTTCGCCAGTTAATAGTTTGCGCAACGTTGTTGCCATTGCTACAGGCATCGTGGTGTCACGCTCG
TCGTTTGGTATGGCTTCATTCAGCTCCGGTTCCCAACGATCAAGGCGAGTTACATGATCCCCCATGTTGT
GCAAAAAAGCGGTTAGCTCCTTCGGTCCTCCGATCGTTGTCAGAAGTAAGTTGGCCGCAGTGTTATCACT
CATGGTTATGGCAGCACTGCATAATTCTCTTACTGTCATGCCATCCGTAAGATGCTTTTCTGTGACTGGT
GAGTACTCAACCAAGTCATTCTGAGAATAGTGTATGCGGCGACCGAGTTGCTCTTGCCCGGCGTCAATAC
GGGATAATACCGCGCCACATAGCAGAACTTTAAAAGTGCTCATCATTGGAAAACGTTCTTCGGGGCGAAA
ACTCTCAAGGATCTTACCGCTGTTGAGATCCAGTTCGATGTAACCCACTCGTGCACCCAACTGATCTTCA
GCATCTTTTACTTTCACCAGCGTTTCTGGGTGAGCAAAAACAGGAAGGCAAAATGCCGCAAAAAAGGGAA
TAAGGGCGACACGGAAATGTTGAATACTCATACTCTTCCTTTTTCAATATTATTGAAGCATTTATCAGGG
TTATTGTCTCATGAGCGGATACATATTTGAATGTATTTAGAAAAATAAACAAATAGGGGTTCCGCGCACA
TTTCCCCGAAAAGTGCCACCTG
